Addgene plasmid #41619: pSH-hPXR-LBD-T248E
Depositing lab: Sridhar Mani. Depositing organization: Albert Einstein College of Medicine.
Backbone
  Vector backbone: pSH
  Backbone manufacturer: ATCC (Item #77476)
  Backbone size w/o insert (bp): 5900
  Total vector size (bp): 6900
  Vector type: Mammalian Expression
Growth in bacteria
  Bacterial resistance: Ampicillin, 100 μg/mL
  Growth temperature: 30°C
  Growth strain: DH5alpha
  Copy number: High Copy
Gene/Insert
  Gene/Insert name: hPXR-LBD-T248E (alt names: PXR; NR1I2; SXR)
  Species: H. sapiens (human)
  Insert size (bp): 1000
  Mutation: contains human PXR ligand binding domain (LBD, aa 107-434), T248E
  GenBank ID: AF061056.1 AAD05436.1
  Entrez Gene: NR1I2 (a.k.a. BXR, ONR1, PAR, PAR1, PAR2, PARq, PRR, PXR, SAR, SXR)
  Promoter: pEN1 (chimeric HIV-1 LTR enhancer and HTLV-I LTR promoter)
  Cloning method: Unknown
  Sequencing primers: 5′ Unknown; 3′ SV40-pA-R
Resource information
  A portion of this plasmid was derived from a plasmid made by: Wild-type hPXR cDNA acquired from Ronald Evans (Salk Institute, La Jolla, CA)
Terms and licenses: Academic/Nonprofit Terms; Industry Terms: Not Available to Industry
Depositor comments: Human PXR ligand binding domain (LBD, aa 107-434) was cloned into vector pSH. Mutations were made and confirmed by sequencing.
How to cite: pSH-hPXR-LBD-T248E was a gift from Sridhar Mani (Addgene plasmid # 41619 ; http://n2t.net/addgene:41619 ; RRID:Addgene_41619)
