[The description below was written by a language model from this plasmid's Addgene catalogue record.]
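Description:
pSH-hPXR-LBD-T248E is a mammalian expression plasmid of about 6.9 kb, built by inserting a roughly 1 kb fragment of human NR1I2 into the approximately 5.9 kb pSH backbone. NR1I2 encodes the pregnane X receptor, also known as PXR or SXR. The plasmid is maintained in E. coli as a high-copy construct under ampicillin selection. The record does not name the origin of replication or any marker for selection in mammalian cells. No feature table is provided, so the arrangement of elements can only be inferred from the catalogue fields. The use of an SV40 polyA reverse primer for 3′ sequencing suggests that an SV40 polyadenylation signal lies downstream of the insert.

The insert covers only the ligand binding domain of human PXR, residues 107–434, and so lacks the N-terminal DNA-binding region of this nuclear receptor. It carries a single substitution, T248E, which the depositor confirmed by sequencing, and it derives from a wild-type human PXR cDNA. Replacing a threonine with glutamate is a common way to mimic constitutive phosphorylation at that site, although the record does not state this rationale. Transcription is driven by pEN1, a chimeric element that joins the HIV-1 LTR enhancer to the HTLV-I LTR promoter.

The record does not say whether the pSH backbone fuses the domain to a partner such as a heterologous DNA-binding or activation domain, nor does it list any epitope tags. An isolated ligand binding domain like this one would typically be expressed in cultured mammalian cells to compare the mutant with the wild-type domain in ligand response or cofactor interaction, but the intended application is not given.
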