>Addgene plasmid #41619 | pSH-hPXR-LBD-T248E | addgene partial sequence | sequence record 63080 | hPXR-F 5'-ATGAAGAAGGAGATGATCATGTCC-3'
AGCGGAAGAAAAGTGAACGGACAGGGACTCAGCCACTGGGAGTGCAGGGGCTGACAGAGGAGCAGCGGAT
GATGATCAGGGAGCTGATGGACGCTCAGATGAAAACCTTTGACACTACCTTCTCCCATTTCAAGAATTTC
CGGCTGCCAGGGGTGCTTAGCAGTGGCTGCGAGTTGCCAGAGTCTCTGCAGGCCCCATCGAGGGAAGAAG
CTGCCAAGTGGAGCCAGGTCCGGAAAGATCTGTGCTCTTTGAAGGTCTCTCTGCAGCTGCGGGGGGAGGA
TGGCAGTGTCTGGAACTACAAACCCCCAGCCGACAGTGGCGGGAAAGAGATCTTCTCCCTGCTGCCCCAC
ATGGCTGACATGTCAGAATACATGTTCAAAGGCATCATCAGCTTTGCCAAAGTCATCTCCTACTTCAGGG
ACTTGCCCATCGAGGACCAGATCTCCCTGCTGAAGGGGGCCGCTTTCGAGCTGTGTCAACTGAGATTCAA
CACAGTGTTCAACGCGGAGACTGGAACCTGGGAGTGTGGCCGGCTGTCCTACTGCTTGGAAGACACTGCA
GGTGGCTTCCAGCAACTTCTACTGGAGCCCATGCTGAAATTCCACTACATGCTGAAGAAGCTGCAGCTGC
ATGAGGAGGAGTATGTGCTGATGCAGGCCATCTCCCTCTTCTCCCCAGACCGCCCAGGTGTGCTGCAGCA
CCGCGTGGTGGACCAGCTGCAGGAGCAATTCGCCATTACTCTGAAGTCCTACATTGAATGCAATCGGCCC
CA
